Addgene plasmid #219154: SFFV-LEF1-Brd 196
Purpose: Transcription factor LEF1 with a specific barcode assigned.
Depositing lab: Filipe Pereira. Depositing organization: Center for Neuroscience and Cell Biology, University of Coimbra. Publication: A combinatorial transcription factor screening platform for immune cell reprogramming. Kurochkin I, Altman AR, Caiado I, Pertiga-Cabral D, Halitzki E, Minaeva M, Zimmermannova O, Henriques-Oliveira L, Klein D, Nair M, Oliveira D, Cajal LR, Knittel R, Feick C, Ringner M, Martin M, Cirovic B, Pires CF, Rosa FF, Sitnicka E, Theis FJ, Pereira CF. Cell Syst. 2026 Jan 21;17(1):101457. doi: 10.1016/j.cels.2025.101457. Epub 2026 Jan 14. PubMed 41539305.
Backbone
  Vector backbone: SFFV-MCS
  Backbone size w/o insert (bp): 6611
  Vector type: Lentiviral
Growth in bacteria
  Bacterial resistance: Ampicillin, 100 μg/mL
  Growth temperature: 37°C
  Growth strain: NEB Stable
  Copy number: High Copy
Gene/Insert
  Gene/Insert name: LEF1
  Species: H. sapiens (human)
  Insert size (bp): 912
  Mutation: Codon optimized
  Entrez Gene: LEF1 (a.k.a. LEF-1, TCF10, TCF1ALPHA, TCF7L3)
  Promoter: The spleen focus-forming virus (SFFV) promoter
  Cloning method: Other
Terms and licenses: Academic/Nonprofit Terms; Industry Terms: Not Available to Industry
Depositor comments: Barcode sequence cloned into XbaI restriction site. Design of plasmid is as follows: SFFV-[TF sequence]-WPRE-[Barcode sequence].
How to cite: SFFV-LEF1-Brd 196 was a gift from Filipe Pereira (Addgene plasmid # 219154 ; http://n2t.net/addgene:219154 ; RRID:Addgene_219154)
