[The description below was written by a language model from this plasmid's Addgene catalogue record and pLannotate feature annotations shown in this document.]
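Description:
SFFV-LEF1-Brd 196 is a third-generation-style, self-inactivating HIV-1 lentiviral transfer plasmid built on the SFFV-MCS backbone, carrying a codon-optimized human LEF1 open reading frame together with a construct-specific DNA barcode. In bacteria it is maintained through a high-copy ColE1/pUC origin and selected with ampicillin via the bla gene. An f1 origin, SV40 origin and remnants of a pBluescript-type lac/T7/T3 region are also present in the plasmid backbone. No mammalian selection marker or fluorescent reporter is annotated.

The viral genome is transcribed in packaging cells from a chimeric RSV promoter fused to a truncated 5' LTR, which makes production Tat-independent. It contains the Ψ packaging signal with a partial gag sequence, the Rev response element for nuclear export of the unspliced genome, and the cPPT/CTS that aids nuclear import in target cells. The internal spleen focus-forming virus promoter, which is strongly active in hematopoietic cells, drives the roughly 0.9 kb LEF1 coding sequence, cloned between multiple cloning site fragments. This length suggests a shorter form of the protein, and the annotation tool matched it only as a LEF1 fragment. A WPRE follows to enhance transcript stability and expression. According to the depositor, the barcode sits downstream of it in an XbaI site, ahead of the ΔU3 3' LTR, although the barcode is not annotated in the feature table. Because it lies within the transcribed region, the barcode can report which factor a cell received.

The plasmid belongs to a barcoded transcription factor collection used for combinatorial screening of factors in immune cell reprogramming.
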