Features (pLannotate 1.2.2; 28 found; start..end, strand, type, name):
      8..234     +  promoter       RSV promoter: Rous sarcoma virus enhancer/promoter
    235..415     +  LTR            5' LTR (truncated): truncated 5' long terminal repeat (LTR) from HIV-1
    462..587     +  misc_feature   HIV-1 Ψ: packaging signal of human immunodeficiency virus type 1
    571..934     +  CDS            HIV-1 gag (fragment): gag protein from human immunodeficiency virus 1; gag
   1080..1313    +  misc_feature   RRE: The Rev response element (RRE) of HIV-1 allows for Rev-dependent mRNA export from the nucleus to the cytoplasm.
   1690..1790    +  CDS            Rev (fragment): human immunodeficiency virus 1 (HIV-1) Rev protein; rev; enhances nuclear export of unspliced and incompletely spliced viral mRNAs
   1809..1926    +  misc_feature   cPPT/CTS: central polypurine tract and central termination sequence of HIV-1
   1960..2361    +  promoter       SFFV promoter: spleen focus-forming virus long terminal repeat (LTR) promoter
   2371..2394    +  misc_feature   MCS (fragment): pBluescript multiple cloning site
   2407..3309    +  CDS            LEF1 (fragment): LEF1_HUMAN - Experimental evidence at protein level: Swiss-Prot protein existence level 1. [Isoform 5]: Transcriptionally activates the fibronectin promoter, binds to and represses transcription from the E-cadherin promoter in a CTNNB1-independent manner, and is involved in reducing cellular aggregation and increasing cell migration of pancreatic cancer cells. From Homo sapiens (Human).
   3316..3341    +  misc_feature   MCS (fragment): pBluescript multiple cloning site
   3341..3400    +  CDS            S (fragment): HBSAG_WHV6 - Experimental evidence at transcript level: Swiss-Prot protein existence level 2. The middle envelope protein plays an important role in the budding of the virion. It is involved in the induction of budding in a nucleocapsid independent way. In this process the majority of envelope proteins bud to form subviral lipoprotein particles of 22 nm of diameter that do not contain a nucleocapsid (By similarity). From Woodchuck hepatitis B virus (isolate w64/pWS23) (WHV).
   3532..3935    +  misc_feature   WPRE: woodchuck hepatitis virus posttranscriptional regulatory element
   3993..4052    +  CDS            nef (fragment): NEF_HV1Z2 - Experimental evidence at protein level: Swiss-Prot protein existence level 1. Extracellular Nef protein targets CD4(+) T-lymphocytes for apoptosis by interacting with CXCR4 surface receptors. From Human immunodeficiency virus type 1 group M subtype D (isolate Z2/CDC-Z34) (HIV-1).
   4054..4287    +  LTR            3' LTR (ΔU3): self-inactivating 3' long terminal repeat (LTR) from HIV-1
   4359..4480    +  polyA_signal   SV40 poly(A) signal: SV40 polyadenylation signal
   4520..4655    +  rep_origin     SV40 ori: SV40 origin of replication
   4676..4694    -  promoter       T7 promoter: promoter for bacteriophage T7 RNA polymerase
   4702..4857    +  CDS            lacZα (fragment): LacZα fragment of β-galactosidase; lacZ fragment
   4862..5290    +  rep_origin     f1 ori (sequence partly withheld): f1 bacteriophage origin of replication; arrow indicates direction of (+) strand synthesis
   5343..5447    +  promoter       AmpR promoter: bla
   5448..6308    +  CDS            AmpR: β-lactamase; bla; confers resistance to ampicillin, carbenicillin, and related antibiotics
   6479..7067    +  rep_origin     ori: high-copy-number ColE1/pMB1/pBR322/pUC origin of replication
   7250..7342    +  CDS            lacI (fragment): lac repressor; lacI; The lac repressor binds to the lac operator to inhibit transcription in E. coli. This inhibition can be relieved by adding lactose or isopropyl-β-D-thiogalactopyranoside (IPTG).
   7355..7376    +  protein_bind   CAP binding site: CAP binding activates transcription in the presence of cAMP. E. coli catabolite activator protein
   7391..7421    +  promoter       lac promoter: promoter for the E. coli lac operon
   7429..7445    +  protein_bind   lac operator: The lac repressor binds to the lac operator to inhibit transcription in E. coli. This inhibition can be relieved by adding lactose or isopropyl-β-D-thiogalactopyranoside (IPTG). lac repressor encoded by lacI
   7490..7508    +  promoter       T3 promoter: promoter for bacteriophage T3 RNA polymerase
>Addgene plasmid #219154 | SFFV-LEF1-Brd 196 | addgene full sequence | sequence record 450424 | Addgene NGS Result
AGCTTAATGTAGTCTTATGCAATACTCTTGTAGTCTTGCAACATGGTAACGATGAGTTAGCAACATGCCT
TACAAGGAGAGAAAAAGCACCGTGCATGCCGATTGGTGGAAGTAAGGTGGTACGATCGTGCCTTATTAGG
AAGGCAACAGACGGGTCTGACATGGATTGGACGAACCACTGAATTGCCGCATTGCAGAGATATTGTATTT
AAGTGCCTAGCTCGATACATAAACGGGTCTCTCTGGTTAGACCAGATCTGAGCCTGGGAGCTCTCTGGCT
AACTAGGGAACCCACTGCTTAAGCCTCAATAAAGCTTGCCTTGAGTGCTTCAAGTAGTGTGTGCCCGTCT
GTTGTGTGACTCTGGTAACTAGAGATCCCTCAGACCCTTTTAGTCAGTGTGGAAAATCTCTAGCAGTGGC
GCCCGAACAGGGACTTGAAAGCGAAAGGGAAACCAGAGGAGCTCTCTCGACGCAGGACTCGGCTTGCTGA
AGCGCGCACGGCAAGAGGCGAGGGGCGGCGACTGGTGAGTACGCCAAAAATTTTGACTAGCGGAGGCTAG
AAGGAGAGAGATGGGTGCGAGAGCGTCAGTATTAAGCGGGGGAGAATTAGATCGCGATGGGAAAAAATTC
GGTTAAGGCCAGGGGGAAAGAAAAAATATAAATTAAAACATATAGTATGGGCAAGCAGGGAGCTAGAACG
ATTCGCAGTTAATCCTGGCCTGTTAGAAACATCAGAAGGCTGTAGACAAATACTGGGACAGCTACAACCA
TCCCTTCAGACAGGATCAGAAGAACTTAGATCATTATATAATACAGTAGCAACCCTCTATTGTGTGCATC
AAAGGATAGAGATAAAAGACACCAAGGAAGCTTTAGACAAGATAGAGGAAGAGCAAAACAAAAGTAAGAC
CACCGCACAGCAAGCGGCCGCTGATCTTCAGACCTGGAGGAGGAGATATGAGGGACAATTGGAGAAGTGA
ATTATATAAATATAAAGTAGTAAAAATTGAACCATTAGGAGTAGCACCCACCAAGGCAAAGAGAAGAGTG
GTGCAGAGAGAAAAAAGAGCAGTGGGAATAGGAGCTTTGTTCCTTGGGTTCTTGGGAGCAGCAGGAAGCA
CTATGGGCGCAGCGTCAATGACGCTGACGGTACAGGCCAGACAATTATTGTCTGGTATAGTGCAGCAGCA
GAACAATTTGCTGAGGGCTATTGAGGCGCAACAGCATCTGTTGCAACTCACAGTCTGGGGCATCAAGCAG
CTCCAGGCAAGAATCCTGGCTGTGGAAAGATACCTAAAGGATCAACAGCTCCTGGGGATTTGGGGTTGCT
CTGGAAAACTCATTTGCACCACTGCTGTGCCTTGGAATGCTAGTTGGAGTAATAAATCTCTGGAACAGAT
TTGGAATCACACGACCTGGATGGAGTGGGACAGAGAAATTAACAATTACACAAGCTTAATACACTCCTTA
ATTGAAGAATCGCAAAACCAGCAAGAAAAGAATGAACAAGAATTATTGGAATTAGATAAATGGGCAAGTT
TGTGGAATTGGTTTAACATAACAAATTGGCTGTGGTATATAAAATTATTCATAATGATAGTAGGAGGCTT
GGTAGGTTTAAGAATAGTTTTTGCTGTACTTTCTATAGTGAATAGAGTTAGGCAGGGATATTCACCATTA
TCGTTTCAGACCCACCTCCCAACCCCGAGGGGACCCGACAGGCCCGAAGGAATAGAAGAAGAAGGTGGAG
AGAGAGACAGAGACAGATCCATTCGATTAGTGAACGGATCTCGACGGTATCGGTTAACTTTTAAAAGAAA
AGGGGGGATTGGGGGGTACAGTGCAGGGGAAAGAATAGTAGACATAATAGCAACAGACATACAAACTAAA
GAATTACAAAAACAAATTACAAAAATTCAAAATTTTATCGATCACGAGACTAGCCTCGAGCTGGCTGCAG
TAACGCCATTTTGCAAGGCATGGAAAAATACCAAACCAAGAATAGAGAAGTTCAGATCAAGGGCGGGTAC
ATGAAAATAGCTAACGTTGGGCCAAACAGGATATCTGCGGTGAGCAGTTTCGGCCCCGGCCCGGGGCCAA
GAACAGATGGTCACCGCAGTTTCGGCCCCGGCCCGAGGCCAAGAACAGATGGTCCCCAGATATGGCCCAA
CCCTCAGCAGTTTCTTAAGACCCATCAGATGTTTCCAGGCTCCCCCAAGGACCTGAAATGACCCTGCGCC
TTATTTGAATTAACCAATCAGCCTGCTTCTCGCTTCTGTTCGCGCGCTTCTGCTTCCCGAGCTCTATAAA
AGAGCTCACAACCCCTCACTCGGCGCGCCAGTCCTCCGACAGACTGAGTCGGCCGGTCGAATCAAGCTTA
TCGATACCGTCGACGCCACCATGGCCGAAGTGGCTAGACAGGCCCAGACAAGCCAAGAGCCTTACCACGA
CAAGGCCAGAGAGCACCCTGACGACGGCAAACATCCTGATGGCGGCCTGTACAACAAGGGCCCTAGCTAC
AGCAGCTACTCCGGCTATATCATGATGCCCAACATGAACAACGACCCCTACATGAGCAACGGCAGCCTGT
CTCCTCCTATTCCTCGGACCAGCAACAAGGTGCCAGTGGTGCAGCCTTCTCACGCCGTGCATCCTCTGAC
ACCCCTGATCACCTACAGCGACGAGCACTTCAGCCCTGGCTCTCACCCTTCTCACATCCCCAGCGACGTG
AACAGCAAGCAGGGCATGAGCAGACACCCTCCAGCTCCAGACATCCCCACATTCTACCCACTGTCTCCAG
GCGGCGTGGGCCAGATTACACCTCCACTCGGATGGTTCAGCCACCACATGATCCCTGGACCACCTGGACC
TCACACCACCGGCATTCCTCATCCTGCCATCGTGACCCCTCAAGTGAAGCAAGAGCACCCACACACCGAC
AGCGACCTGATGCACGTGAAGCCTCAGCACGAGCAGCGGAAAGAGCAAGAGCCTAAGCGGCCCCACATCA
AGAAGCCCCTGAACGCCTTCATGCTGTACATGAAAGAAATGCGGGCCAACGTGGTGGCCGAGTGTACCCT
GAAAGAGAGCGCCGCCATTAACCAGATCCTGGGCAGAAGATGGCACGCCCTGAGCAGAGAAGAACAGGCC
AAGTACTACGAGCTGGCCCGGAAAGAACGGCAGCTGCACATGCAACTGTACCCCGGCTGGAGCGCCAGAG
ACAACTACGGCAAGAAGAAGAAGCGCAAGCGCGAGAAGCTGCAAGAGTCTGCCTCTGGCACAGGCCCTAG
AATGACAGCCGCCTACATCTGATAAGGATCCCCCGGGCTGCAGGAATTCGAGCATCTTACCGCCATTTAT
TCCCATATTTGTTCTGTTTTTCTTGATTTGGGTATACATTTAAATGTTAATAAAACAAAATGGTGGGGCA
ATCATTTACATTTTTAGGGATATGTAATTACTAGTTCAGGTGTATTGCCACAAGACAAACATGTTAAGAA
ACTTTCCCGTTATTTACGCTCTGTTCCTGTTAATCAACCTCTGGATTACAAAATTTGTGAAAGATTGACT
GATATTCTTAACTATGTTGCTCCTTTTACGCTGTGTGGATATGCTGCTTTAATGCCTCTGTATCATGCTA
TTGCTTCCCGTACGGCTTTCGTTTTCTCCTCCTTGTATAAATCCTGGTTGCTGTCTCTTTATGAGGAGTT
GTGGCCCGTTGTCCGTCAACGTGGCGTGGTGTGCTCTGTGTTTGCTGACGCAACCCCCACTGGCTGGGGC
ATTGCCACCACCTGTCAACTCCTTTCTGGGACTTTCGCTTTCCCCCTCCCGATCGCCACGGCAGAACTCA
TCGCCGCCTGCCTTGCCCGCTGCTGGACAGGGGCTAGGTTGCTGGGCACTGATAATTCCGTGGTGTTGTC
GGGGAAGCTGACGTCCTTTGCAATTCGATATCAAGCTGTACCTTCTAGATGTACAGATTATTAAGCGCTT
CTAGACCAATGACTTACAAGGCAGCTGTAGATCTTAGCCACTTTTTAAAAGAAAAGGGGGGACTGGAAGG
GCTAATTCACTCCCAACGAAGACAAGATCTGCTTTTTGCTTGTACTGGGTCTCTCTGGTTAGACCAGATC
TGAGCCTGGGAGCTCTCTGGCTAACTAGGGAACCCACTGCTTAAGCCTCAATAAAGCTTGCCTTGAGTGC
TTCAAGTAGTGTGTGCCCGTCTGTTGTGTGACTCTGGTAACTAGAGATCCCTCAGACCCTTTTAGTCAGT
GTGGAAAATCTCTAGCAGTAGTAGTTCATGTCATCTTATTATTCAGTATTTATAACTTGCAAAGAAATGA
ATATCAGAGAGTGAGAGGAACTTGTTTATTGCAGCTTATAATGGTTACAAATAAAGCAATAGCATCACAA
ATTTCACAAATAAAGCATTTTTTTCACTGCATTCTAGTTGTGGTTTGTCCAAACTCATCAATGTATCTTA
TCATGTCTGGCTCTAGCTATCCCGCCCCTAACTCCGCCCATCCCGCCCCTAACTCCGCCCAGTTCCGCCC
ATTCTCCGCCCCATGGCTGACTAATTTTTTTTATTTATGCAGAGGCCGAGGCCGCCTCGGCCTCTGAGCT
ATTCCAGAAGTAGTGAGGAGGCTTTTTTGGAGGCCTAGGGACGTACCCAATTCGCCCTATAGTGAGTCGT
ATTACGCGCGCTCACTGGCCGTCGTTTTACAACGTCGTGACTGGGAAAACCCTGGCGTTACCCAACTTAA
TCGCCTTGCAGCACATCCCCCTTTCGCCAGCTGGCGTAATAGCGAAGAGGCCCGCACCGATCGCCCTTCC
CAACAGTTGCGCAGCCTGAATGGCGAATGGG
[124 nt withheld, positions 4862-4985]
C
[91 nt withheld, positions 4987-5077]
A
[49 nt withheld, positions 5079-5127]
CCTTTGACGTTGGAGTCCACGTTCTTT
[37 nt withheld, positions 5155-5191]
ACCCTATCTCGGTCTATTCTTTTGATTTATAAGGGATTTTGCCGATTTCGGCCTATTGGTTAAAAAATGA
GCTGATTTAACAAAAATTTAACGCGAATTTTAACAAAATATTAACGCTTACAATTTAGGTGGCACTTTTC
GGGGAAATGTGCGCGGAACCCCTATTTGTTTATTTTTCTAAATACATTCAAATATGTATCCGCTCATGAG
ACAATAACCCTGATAAATGCTTCAATAATATTGAAAAAGGAAGAGTATGAGTATTCAACATTTCCGTGTC
GCCCTTATTCCCTTTTTTGCGGCATTTTGCCTTCCTGTTTTTGCTCACCCAGAAACGCTGGTGAAAGTAA
AAGATGCTGAAGATCAGTTGGGTGCACGAGTGGGTTACATCGAACTGGATCTCAACAGCGGTAAGATCCT
TGAGAGTTTTCGCCCCGAAGAACGTTTTCCAATGATGAGCACTTTTAAAGTTCTGCTATGTGGCGCGGTA
TTATCCCGTATTGACGCCGGGCAAGAGCAACTCGGTCGCCGCATACACTATTCTCAGAATGACTTGGTTG
AGTACTCACCAGTCACAGAAAAGCATCTTACGGATGGCATGACAGTAAGAGAATTATGCAGTGCTGCCAT
AACCATGAGTGATAACACTGCGGCCAACTTACTTCTGACAACGATCGGAGGACCGAAGGAGCTAACCGCT
TTTTTGCACAACATGGGGGATCATGTAACTCGCCTTGATCGTTGGGAACCGGAGCTGAATGAAGCCATAC
CAAACGACGAGCGTGACACCACGATGCCTGTAGCAATGGCAACAACGTTGCGCAAACTATTAACTGGCGA
ACTACTTACTCTAGCTTCCCGGCAACAATTAATAGACTGGATGGAGGCGGATAAAGTTGCAGGACCACTT
CTGCGCTCGGCCCTTCCGGCTGGCTGGTTTATTGCTGATAAATCTGGAGCCGGTGAGCGTGGGTCTCGCG
GTATCATTGCAGCACTGGGGCCAGATGGTAAGCCCTCCCGTATCGTAGTTATCTACACGACGGGGAGTCA
GGCAACTATGGATGAACGAAATAGACAGATCGCTGAGATAGGTGCCTCACTGATTAAGCATTGGTAACTG
TCAGACCAAGTTTACTCATATATACTTTAGATTGATTTAAAACTTCATTTTTAATTTAAAAGGATCTAGG
TGAAGATCCTTTTTGATAATCTCATGACCAAAATCCCTTAACGTGAGTTTTCGTTCCACTGAGCGTCAGA
CCCCGTAGAAAAGATCAAAGGATCTTCTTGAGATCCTTTTTTTCTGCGCGTAATCTGCTGCTTGCAAACA
AAAAAACCACCGCTACCAGCGGTGGTTTGTTTGCCGGATCAAGAGCTACCAACTCTTTTTCCGAAGGTAA
CTGGCTTCAGCAGAGCGCAGATACCAAATACTGTTCTTCTAGTGTAGCCGTAGTTAGGCCACCACTTCAA
GAACTCTGTAGCACCGCCTACATACCTCGCTCTGCTAATCCTGTTACCAGTGGCTGCTGCCAGTGGCGAT
AAGTCGTGTCTTACCGGGTTGGACTCAAGACGATAGTTACCGGATAAGGCGCAGCGGTCGGGCTGAACGG
GGGGTTCGTGCACACAGCCCAGCTTGGAGCGAACGACCTACACCGAACTGAGATACCTACAGCGTGAGCT
ATGAGAAAGCGCCACGCTTCCCGAAGGGAGAAAGGCGGACAGGTATCCGGTAAGCGGCAGGGTCGGAACA
GGAGAGCGCACGAGGGAGCTTCCAGGGGGAAACGCCTGGTATCTTTATAGTCCTGTCGGGTTTCGCCACC
TCTGACTTGAGCGTCGATTTTTGTGATGCTCGTCAGGGGGGCGGAGCCTATGGAAAAACGCCAGCAACGC
GGCCTTTTTACGGTTCCTGGCCTTTTGCTGGCCTTTTGCTCACATGTTCTTTCCTGCGTTATCCCCTGAT
TCTGTGGATAACCGTATTACCGCCTTTGAGTGAGCTGATACCGCTCGCCGCAGCCGAACGACCGAGCGCA
GCGAGTCAGTGAGCGAGGAAGCGGAAGAGCGCCCAATACGCAAACCGCCTCTCCCCGCGCGTTGGCCGAT
TCATTAATGCAGCTGGCACGACAGGTTTCCCGACTGGAAAGCGGGCAGTGAGCGCAACGCAATTAATGTG
AGTTAGCTCACTCATTAGGCACCCCAGGCTTTACACTTTATGCTTCCGGCTCGTATGTTGTGTGGAATTG
TGAGCGGATAACAATTTCACACAGGAAACAGCTATGACCATGATTACGCCAAGCGCGCAATTAACCCTCA
CTAAAGGGAACAAAAGCTGGAGCTGCA
