>Addgene plasmid #219154 | SFFV-LEF1-Brd 196 | depositor partial sequence | sequence record 427942 | TF ORF
ATGGCCGAAGTGGCTAGACAGGCCCAGACAAGCCAAGAGCCTTACCACGACAAGGCCAGAGAGCACCCTG
ACGACGGCAAACATCCTGATGGCGGCCTGTACAACAAGGGCCCTAGCTACAGCAGCTACTCCGGCTATAT
CATGATGCCCAACATGAACAACGACCCCTACATGAGCAACGGCAGCCTGTCTCCTCCTATTCCTCGGACC
AGCAACAAGGTGCCAGTGGTGCAGCCTTCTCACGCCGTGCATCCTCTGACACCCCTGATCACCTACAGCG
ACGAGCACTTCAGCCCTGGCTCTCACCCTTCTCACATCCCCAGCGACGTGAACAGCAAGCAGGGCATGAG
CAGACACCCTCCAGCTCCAGACATCCCCACATTCTACCCACTGTCTCCAGGCGGCGTGGGCCAGATTACA
CCTCCACTCGGATGGTTCAGCCACCACATGATCCCTGGACCACCTGGACCTCACACCACCGGCATTCCTC
ATCCTGCCATCGTGACCCCTCAAGTGAAGCAAGAGCACCCACACACCGACAGCGACCTGATGCACGTGAA
GCCTCAGCACGAGCAGCGGAAAGAGCAAGAGCCTAAGCGGCCCCACATCAAGAAGCCCCTGAACGCCTTC
ATGCTGTACATGAAAGAAATGCGGGCCAACGTGGTGGCCGAGTGTACCCTGAAAGAGAGCGCCGCCATTA
ACCAGATCCTGGGCAGAAGATGGCACGCCCTGAGCAGAGAAGAACAGGCCAAGTACTACGAGCTGGCCCG
GAAAGAACGGCAGCTGCACATGCAACTGTACCCCGGCTGGAGCGCCAGAGACAACTACGGCAAGAAGAAG
AAGCGCAAGCGCGAGAAGCTGCAAGAGTCTGCCTCTGGCACAGGCCCTAGAATGACAGCCGCCTACATCT
GA
