>Addgene plasmid #219154 | SFFV-LEF1-Brd 196 | depositor partial sequence | sequence record 427943 | Barcode sequence
TGTACAGATTATTAAGCGCT
